>Addgene plasmid #175247 | FKBP-EGFP-PML peptide | addgene full sequence | sequence record 345708 | Addgene NGS Result
GATAATGTTTTTTGCGCCGACATCATAACGGTTCTGGCAAATATTCTGAAATGAGCTGTTGACAATTAAT
CATCGGCTCGTATAATGTGTGGAATTGTGAGCGGATAACAATTTCACACAGGAAACAGCCAGTCCGTTTA
GGTGTTTTCACGAGCACTTCACCAACAAGGACCATAGATTATGAAAACTGAAGAAGGTAAACTGGTAATC
TGGATTAACGGCGATAAAGGCTATAACGGTCTCGCTGAAGTCGGTAAGAAATTCGAGAAAGATACCGGAA
TTAAAGTCACCGTTGAGCATCCGGATAAACTGGAAGAGAAATTCCCACAGGTTGCGGCAACTGGCGATGG
CCCTGACATTATCTTCTGGGCACACGACCGCTTTGGTGGCTACGCTCAATCTGGCCTGTTGGCTGAAATC
ACCCCGGACAAAGCGTTCCAGGACAAGCTGTATCCGTTTACCTGGGATGCCGTACGTTACAACGGCAAGC
TGATTGCTTACCCGATCGCTGTTGAAGCGTTATCGCTGATTTATAACAAAGATCTGCTGCCGAACCCGCC
AAAAACCTGGGAAGAGATCCCGGCGCTGGATAAAGAACTGAAAGCGAAAGGTAAGAGCGCGCTGATGTTC
AACCTGCAAGAACCGTACTTCACCTGGCCGCTGATTGCTGCTGACGGGGGTTATGCGTTCAAGTATGAAA
ACGGCAAGTACGACATTAAAGACGTGGGCGTGGATAACGCTGGCGCGAAAGCGGGTCTGACCTTCCTGGT
TGACCTGATTAAAAACAAACACATGAATGCAGACACCGATTACTCCATCGCAGAAGCTGCCTTTAATAAA
GGCGAAACAGCGATGACCATCAACGGCCCGTGGGCATGGTCCAACATCGACACCAGCAAAGTGAATTATG
GTGTAACGGTACTGCCGACCTTCAAGGGTCAACCATCCAAACCGTTCGTTGGCGTGCTGAGCGCAGGTAT
TAACGCCGCCAGTCCGAACAAAGAGCTGGCAAAAGAGTTCCTCGAAAACTATCTGCTGACTGATGAAGGT
CTGGAAGCGGTTAATAAAGACAAACCGCTGGGTGCCGTAGCGCTGAAGTCTTACGAGGAAGAGTTGGCGA
AAGATCCACGTATTGCCGCCACCATGGAAAACGCCCAGAAAGGTGAAATCATGCCGAACATCCCGCAGAT
GTCCGCTTTCTGGTATGCCGTGCGTACTGCGGTGATCAACGCCGCCAGCGGTCGTCAGACTGTCGATGAA
GCCCTGAAAGACGCGCAGACTAATTCGAGCTCGAACAACAACAACAATAACAATAACAACAACCTCGGGA
TCGAGGGAAGGATTTCAGAATTTGAAAACCTGTATTTTCAGGGCGAATTCATGGGGGTACAAGTTGAAAC
AATTAGCCCTGGGGACGGACGTACTTTCCCAAAACGCGGTCAGACCTGTGTGGTCCACTATACTGGGATG
CTTGAGGACGGTAAGAAATTCGACTCAAGTCGTGACCGTAACAAACCCTTCAAGTTCATGTTAGGTAAAC
AGGAAGTGATTCGTGGGTGGGAGGAAGGAGTGGCCCAGATGTCAGTAGGCCAACGTGCTAAGTTGACAAT
TTCGCCCGACTACGCCTACGGAGCAACGGGTCATCCGGGAATTATTCCACCACACGCAACATTAGTATTC
GACGTCGAGTTGTTGAAATTGAACGAGGGAGGTAGTGGCGGATCAGGTGGGAGTGGAGGGTCTGTGAGCA
AGGGCGAGGAGCTGTTCACCGGGGTGGTGCCCATCCTGGTCGAGCTGGACGGCGACGTAAACGGCCACAA
GTTCAGCGTGTCCGGCGAGGGCGAGGGCGATGCCACCTACGGCAAGCTGACCCTGAAGTTCATCTGCACC
ACCGGCAAGCTGCCCGTGCCCTGGCCCACCCTCGTGACCACCCTGACCTACGGCGTGCAGTGCTTCAGCC
GCTACCCCGACCACATGAAGCAGCACGACTTCTTCAAGTCCGCCATGCCCGAAGGCTACGTCCAGGAGCG
CACCATCTTCTTCAAGGACGACGGCAACTACAAGACCCGCGCCGAGGTGAAGTTCGAGGGCGACACCCTG
GTGAACCGCATCGAGCTGAAGGGCATCGACTTCAAGGAGGACGGCAACATCCTGGGGCACAAGCTGGAGT
ACAACTACAACAGCCACAACGTCTATATCATGGCCGACAAGCAGAAGAACGGCATCAAGGTGAACTTCAA
GATCCGCCACAACATCGAGGACGGCAGCGTGCAGCTCGCCGACCACTACCAGCAGAACACCCCCATCGGC
GACGGCCCCGTGCTGCTGCCCGACAACCACTACCTGAGCACCCAGTCCAAGCTGAGCAAAGACCCCAACG
AGAAGCGCGATCACATGGTCCTGCTGGAGTTCGTGACCGCCGCCGGGATCACTCTCGGCATGGACGAGCT
GTACAAGGGCGGCTCTGGCGGGTCAGGGGGGAGTAAAGTAGATGTGATTGATTTAACCATCGAGTCGAGC
TCTGACGAAGAAGAGGACCCACCGGCGAAGCGTGGGTCCGCTGGCTCAGCGGGATCTGCGGGAAGTGCTG
GAAGCGCGGGTTCCGCTGGGTCGGCGGGTTCAGCCGGTTCGGCGGGGAGTGCCGGGTCAGCAGGTTCAGC
CAGTCAGACCCAATCCCCCCGCAAAGTGATCAAGATGGAGTCAGAGGAAGGATCCGAAAACCTGTATTTT
CAGGGCCATCATCATCATCATCACTGAAAGCTTGGCACTGGCCGTCGTTTTACAACGTCGTGACTGGGAA
AACCCTGGCGTTACCCAACTTAATCGCCTTGCAGCACATCCCCCTTTCGCCAGCTGGCGTAATAGCGAAG
AGGCCCGCACCGATCGCCCTTCCCAACAGTTGCGCAGCCTGAATGGCGAATGGCAGCTTGGCTGTTTTGG
CGGATGAGATAAGATTTTCAGCCTGATACAGATTAAATCAGAACGCAGAAGCGGTCTGATAAAACAGAAT
TTGCCTGGCGGCAGTAGCGCGGTGGTCCCACCTGACCCCATGCCGAACTCAGAAGTGAAACGCCGTAGCG
CCGATGGTAGTGTGGGGTCTCCCCATGCGAGAGTAGGGAACTGCCAGGCATCAAATAAAACGAAAGGCTC
AGTCGAAAGACTGGGCCTTTCGTTTTATCTGTTGTTTGTCGGTGAACGCTCTCCTGAGTAGGACAAATCC
GCCGGGAGCGGATTTGAACGTTGCGAAGCAACGGCCCGGAGGGTGGCGGGCAGGACGCCCGCCATAAACT
GCCAGGCATCAAATTAAGCAGAAGGCCATCCTGACGGATGGCCTTTTTGCGTTTCTACAAACTCTTTTGT
TTATTTTTCTAAATACATTCAAATATGTATCCGCTCATGAGACAATAACCCTGATAAATGCTTCAATAAT
ATTGAAAAAGGAAGAGTATGAGTATTCAACATTTCCGTGTCGCCCTTATTCCCTTTTTTGCGGCATTTTG
CCTTCCTGTTTTTGCTCACCCAGAAACGCTGGTGAAAGTAAAAGATGCTGAAGATCAGTTGGGTGCACGA
GTGGGTTACATCGAACTGGATCTCAACAGCGGTAAGATCCTTGAGAGTTTTCGCCCCGAAGAACGTTTCC
CAATGATGAGCACTTTTAAAGTTCTGCTATGTGGCGCGGTATTATCCCGTGTTGACGCCGGGCAAGAGCA
ACTCGGTCGCCGCATACACTATTCTCAGAATGACTTGGTTGAGTACTCACCAGTCACAGAAAAGCATCTT
ACGGATGGCATGACAGTAAGAGAATTATGCAGTGCTGCCATAACCATGAGTGATAACACTGCGGCCAACT
TACTTCTGACAACGATCGGAGGACCGAAGGAGCTAACCGCTTTTTTGCACAACATGGGGGATCATGTAAC
TCGCCTTGATCGTTGGGAACCGGAGCTGAATGAAGCCATACCAAACGACGAGCGTGACACCACGATGCCT
GTAGCAATGGCAACAACGTTGCGCAAACTATTAACTGGCGAACTACTTACTCTAGCTTCCCGGCAACAAT
TAATAGACTGGATGGAGGCGGATAAAGTTGCAGGACCACTTCTGCGCTCGGCCCTTCCGGCTGGCTGGTT
TATTGCTGATAAATCTGGAGCCGGTGAGCGTGGGTCTCGCGGTATCATTGCAGCACTGGGGCCAGATGGT
AAGCCCTCCCGTATCGTAGTTATCTACACGACGGGGAGTCAGGCAACTATGGATGAACGAAATAGACAGA
TCGCTGAGATAGGTGCCTCACTGATTAAGCATTGGTAACTGTCAGACCAAGTTTACTCATATATACTTTA
GATTGATT
[38 nt withheld, positions 4349-4386]
A
[37 nt withheld, positions 4388-4424]
ATTTTGTTAAAATTCGCGTTAAATTTTTGTTAAATCAGCTCATTTTTTAACCAATAGGCCGAAATCGGCA
AAATCCCTTATAAATCAAAAGAATAGCCCGAGATAGGGT
[37 nt withheld, positions 4534-4570]
AAAGAACGTGGACTCCAACGTCAAAGG
[141 nt withheld, positions 4598-4738]
G
[125 nt withheld, positions 4740-4864]
AAAGGATCTAGGTGAAGATCCTTTTTGATAATCTCATGACCAAAATCCCTTAACGTGAGTTTTCGTTCCA
CTGAGCGTCAGACCCCGTAGAAAAGATCAAAGGATCTTCTTGAGATCCTTTTTTTCTGCGCGTAATCTGC
TGCTTGCAAACAAAAAAACCACCGCTACCAGCGGTGGTTTGTTTGCCGGATCAAGAGCTACCAACTCTTT
TTCCGAAGGTAACTGGCTTCAGCAGAGCGCAGATACCAAATACTGTCCTTCTAGTGTAGCCGTAGTTAGG
CCACCACTTCAAGAACTCTGTAGCACCGCCTACATACCTCGCTCTGCTAATCCTGTTACCAGTGGCTGCT
GCCAGTGGCGATAAGTCGTGTCTTACCGGGTTGGACTCAAGACGATAGTTACCGGATAAGGCGCAGCGGT
CGGGCTGAACGGGGGGTTCGTGCACACAGCCCAGCTTGGAGCGAACGACCTACACCGAACTGAGATACCT
ACAGCGTGAGCTATGAGAAAGCGCCACGCTTCCCGAAGGGAGAAAGGCGGACAGGTATCCGGTAAGCGGC
AGGGTCGGAACAGGAGAGCGCACGAGGGAGCTTCCAGGGGGAAACGCCTGGTATCTTTATAGTCCTGTCG
GGTTTCGCCACCTCTGACTTGAGCGTCGATTTTTGTGATGCTCGTCAGGGGGGCGGAGCCTATGGAAAAA
CGCCAGCAACGCGGCCTTTTTACGGTTCCTGGCCTTTTGCTGGCCTTTTGCTCACATGTTCTTTCCTGCG
TTATCCCCTGATTCTGTGGATAACCGTATTACCGCCTTTGAGTGAGCTGATACCGCTCGCCGCAGCCGAA
CGACCGAGCGCAGCGAGTCAGTGAGCGAGGAAGCGGAAGAGCGCCTGATGCGGTATTTTCTCCTTACGCA
TCTGTGCGGTATTTCACACCGCATGTGGTGCACTCTCAGTACACCGCATGTGGTGCACTCTCAGTACAAT
CTGCTCTGATGCCGCATAGTTAAGCCAGTATACACTCCGCTATCGCTACGTGACTGGGTCATGGCTGCGC
CCCGACACCCGCCAACACCCGCTGACGCGCCCTGACGGGCTTGTCTGCTCCCGGCATCCGCTTACAGACA
AGCTGTGACCGTCTCCGGGAGCTGCATGTGTCAGAGGTTTTCACCGTCATCACCGAAACGCGCGAGGCAG
CTGCGGTAAAGCTCATCAGCGTGGTCGTGCAGCGATTCACAGATGTCTGCCTGTTCATCCGCGTCCAGCT
CGTTGAGTTTCTCCAGAAGCGTTAATGTCTGGCTTCTGATAAAGCGGGCCATGTTAAGGGCGGTTTTTTC
CTGTTTGGTCACTGATGCCTCCGTGTAAGGGGGATTTCTGTTCATGGGGGTAATGATACCGATGAAACGA
GAGAGGATGCTCACGATACGGGTTACTGATGATGAACATGCCCGGTTACTGGAACGTTGTGAGGGTAAAC
AACTGGCGGTATGGATGCGGCGGGACCAGAGAAAAATCACTCAGGGTCAATGCCAGCGCTTCGTTAATAC
AGATGTAGGTGTTCCACAGGGTAGCCAGCAGCATCCTGCGATGCAGATCCGGAACATAATGGTGCAGGGC
GCTGACTTCCGCGTTTCCAGACTTTACGAAACACGGAAACCGAAGACCATTCATGTTGTTGCTCAGGTCG
CAGACGTTTTGCAGCAGCAGTCGCTTCACGTTCGCTCGCGTATCGGTGATTCATTCTGCTAACCAGTAAG
GCAACCCCGCCAGCCTAGCCGGGTCCTCAACGACAGGAGCACGATCATGCGCACCCGTGGCCAGGACCCA
ACGCTGCCCGAAATTCCGACACCATCGAATGGTGCAAAACCTTTCGCGGTATGGCATGATAGCGCCCGGA
AGAGAGTCAATTCAGGGTGGTGAATGTGAAACCAGTAACGTTATACGATGTCGCAGAGTATGCCGGTGTC
TCTTATCAGACCGTTTCCCGCGTGGTGAACCAGGCCAGCCACGTTTCTGCGAAAACGCGGGAAAAAGTGG
AAGCGGCGATGGCGGAGCTGAATTACATTCCCAACCGCGTGGCACAACAACTGGCGGGCAAACAGTCGTT
GCTGATTGGCGTTGCCACCTCCAGTCTGGCCCTGCACGCGCCGTCGCAAATTGTCGCGGCGATTAAATCT
CGCGCCGATCAACTGGGTGCCAGCGTGGTGGTGTCGATGGTAGAACGAAGCGGCGTCGAAGCCTGTAAAG
CGGCGGTGCACAATCTTCTCGCGCAACGCGTCAGTGGGCTGATCATTAACTATCCGCTGGATGACCAGGA
TGCCATTGCTGTGGAAGCTGCCTGCACTAATGTTCCGGCGTTATTTCTTGATGTCTCTGACCAGACACCC
ATCAACAGTATTATTTTCTCCCATGAAGACGGTACGCGACTGGGCGTGGAGCATCTGGTCGCATTGGGTC
ACCAGCAAATCGCGCTGTTAGCGGGCCCATTAAGTTCTGTCTCGGCGCGTCTGCGTCTGGCTGGCTGGCA
TAAATATCTCACTCGCAATCAAATTCAGCCGATAGCGGAACGGGAAGGCGACTGGAGTGCCATGTCCGGT
TTTCAACAAACCATGCAAATGCTGAATGAGGGCATCGTTCCCACTGCGATGCTGGTTGCCAACGATCAGA
TGGCGCTGGGCGCAATGCGCGCCATTACCGAGTCCGGGCTGCGCGTTGGTGCGGATATCTCGGTAGTGGG
ATACGACGATACCGAAGACAGCTCATGTTATATCCCGCCGTTAACCACCATCAAACAGGATTTTCGCCTG
CTGGGGCAAACCAGCGTGGACCGCTTGCTGCAACTCTCTCAGGGCCAGGCGGTGAAGGGCAATCAGCTGT
TGCCCGTCTCACTGGTGAAAAGAAAAACCACCCTGGCGCCCAATACGCAAACCGCCTCTCCCCGCGCGTT
GGCCGATTCATTAATGCAGCTGGCACGACAGGTTTCCCGACTGGAAAGCGGGCAGTGAGCGCAACGCAAT
TAATGTAAGTTAGCTCACTCATTAGGCACAATTCTCATGTTTGACAGCTTATCATCGACTGCACGGTGCA
CCAATGCTTCTGGCGTCAGGCAGCCATCGGAAGCTGTGGTATGGCTGTGCAGGTCGTAAATCACTGCATA
ATTCGTGTCGCTCAAGGCGCACTCCCGTTCTG
Features (pLannotate 1.2.2; 25 found; start..end, strand, type, name):
     59..87      +  promoter       tac promoter: strong E. coli promoter; hybrid between the trp and lac UV5 promoters
     95..111     +  protein_bind   lac operator: The lac repressor binds to the lac operator to inhibit transcription in E. coli. This inhibition can be relieved by adding lactose or isopropyl-β-D-thiogalactopyranoside (IPTG). lac repressor encoded by lacI
    181..1281    +  CDS            MBP: maltose binding protein from E. coli; malE (mutated); This version of the gene does not encode a signal sequence, so MBP will remain in the cytosol.
   1354..1374    +  CDS            TEV site: tobacco etch virus (TEV) protease recognition and cleavage site
   1381..1701    +  CDS            FKBP1A: FKB1A_HUMAN - Also known as FKBP1, FKBP12. Experimental evidence at protein level: Swiss-Prot protein existence level 1. Keeps in an inactive conformation TGFBR1, the TGF-beta type I serine/threonine kinase receptor, preventing TGF-beta receptor activation in absence of ligand. Recruits SMAD7 to ACVR1B which prevents the association of SMAD2 and SMAD3 with the activin receptor complex, thereby blocking the activin signal. May modulate the RYR1 calcium channel activity. PPIases accelerate the folding of proteins. It catalyzes the cis-trans isomerization of proline imidic peptide bonds in oligop
   1744..2457    +  CDS            mEGFP: mEGFP is a basic (constitutively fluorescent) green fluorescent protein published in 2002, derived from Aequorea victoria. It has moderate acid sensitivity.
   2485..2553    +  CDS            Pias2 (fragment): PIAS2_RAT - Also known as Miz1, Piasx. Experimental evidence at protein level: Swiss-Prot protein existence level 1. Functions as an E3-type small ubiquitin-like modifier (SUMO) ligase, stabilizing the interaction between UBE2I and the substrate, and as a SUMO-tethering factor. Plays a crucial role as a transcriptional coregulation in various cellular pathways, including the STAT pathway, the p53 pathway and the steroid hormone signaling pathway. The effects of this transcriptional coregulation, transactivation or silencing may vary depending upon the biological context and PIAS2 isoform studi
   2716..2736    +  CDS            TEV site: tobacco etch virus (TEV) protease recognition and cleavage site
   2737..2753    +  CDS            capTEV™ (fragment): composite tag for in vivo biotinylation, TEV protease cleavage, and 6xHis tagging
   2766..2920    +  CDS            lacZα (fragment): LacZα fragment of β-galactosidase; lacZ fragment
   3013..3128    +  ncRNA          5S rRNA: Accession: RF00001 - 5S ribosomal RNA
   3132..3218    +  terminator     rrnB T1 terminator: Escherichia coli rrnB; transcription terminator T1 from the E. coli rrnB gene
   3310..3337    +  terminator     rrnB T2 terminator: transcription terminator T2 from the E. coli rrnB gene
   3356..3447    +  promoter       AmpR promoter: bla
   3448..4308    +  CDS            AmpR: β-lactamase; bla; confers resistance to ampicillin, carbenicillin, and related antibiotics
   4350..4863    -  rep_origin     M13 ori (sequence partly withheld): M13 bacteriophage origin of replication; arrow indicates direction of (+) strand synthesis
   4974..5562    +  rep_origin     ori: high-copy-number ColE1/pMB1/pBR322/pUC origin of replication
   5748..5817    -  misc_feature   bom (fragment): basis of mobility region from pBR322
   5815..5913    -  misc_feature   bom (fragment): basis of mobility region from pBR322
   6015..6206    -  CDS            rop: Rop protein, which maintains plasmids at low copy number; rop
   6223..6603    +  CDS            YPB1_ECOLX: Protein predicted: Swiss-Prot protein existence level 4. From Escherichia coli.
   6702..6779    +  promoter       lacIq promoter: lacI (mutant); In the lacIq allele, a single base change in the promoter boosts expression of the lacI gene about 10-fold.
   6780..7862    +  CDS            lacI: lac repressor; lacI; The lac repressor binds to the lac operator to inhibit transcription in E. coli. This inhibition can be relieved by adding lactose or isopropyl-β-D-thiogalactopyranoside (IPTG).
   7875..7896    +  protein_bind   CAP binding site: CAP binding activates transcription in the presence of cAMP. E. coli catabolite activator protein
   7915..7932    +  promoter       tet promoter (fragment): E. coli promoter for tetracycline efflux protein gene
