[The description below was written by a language model from this plasmid's Addgene catalogue record and pLannotate feature annotations shown in this document.]
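Description:
FKBP-EGFP-PML peptide is a bacterial expression plasmid built on a lab-made backbone called MTTH, for producing and purifying a recombinant SUMOylation substrate in E. coli. The sequenced record is about 8 kb. It carries a ColE1/pBR322-type origin together with the rop gene and bom region, consistent with the catalogue's low-copy designation, plus an M13 phage origin. Selection is by ampicillin through β-lactamase.

Expression is driven by the tac promoter with a downstream lac operator. A lacI gene under the lacIq promoter on the same plasmid keeps transcription repressed until induction with IPTG, and the rrnB T1 and T2 terminators close the unit. The annotated open reading frame begins with cytosolic maltose binding protein (no signal sequence), followed by a TEV protease site, human FKBP12 (FKBP1A), monomeric EGFP and a C-terminal region. That region is followed by a second TEV site and a fragment of a composite TEV/6xHis tag. The two flanking tags presumably support affinity purification and can be removed by TEV cleavage.

The catalogue names the insert as a human PML peptide. The automated annotation does not label any PML sequence, and instead flags a short stretch after EGFP as resembling a PIAS2 fragment. The exact identity and boundaries of the peptide portion therefore cannot be confirmed from the feature table alone.

According to the record, the purified protein serves as a low-affinity SUMOylation substrate with a relatively high Km. Its FKBP domain allows rapamycin-dependent recruitment to FRB-containing partners, and EGFP provides a fluorescent readout. The associated study examined enzymatic rate enhancement within phase-separated compartments.
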