Addgene plasmid #175247: FKBP-EGFP-PML peptide
Purpose: Bacterial expression and purification, low affinity SUMOylation substrate with a relatively high Km, can be recruited to FRB with rapamycin
Depositing lab: Michael Rosen. Depositing organization: University of Texas Southwestern Medical Center. Publication: Mechanistic dissection of increased enzymatic rate in a phase-separated compartment. Peeples W, Rosen MK. Nat Chem Biol. 2021 Jun;17(6):693-702. doi: 10.1038/s41589-021-00801-x. Epub 2021 May 25. PubMed 34035521.
Backbone
  Vector backbone: MTTH
  Backbone manufacturer: lab reagent
  Backbone size w/o insert (bp): 5300
  Vector type: Bacterial Expression
Growth in bacteria
  Bacterial resistance: Ampicillin, 100 μg/mL
  Growth temperature: 37°C
  Growth strain: DH5alpha
  Copy number: Low Copy
Gene/Insert
  Gene/Insert name: PML
  Species: H. sapiens (human)
  Insert size (bp): 1329
  Entrez Gene: PML (a.k.a. MYL, PP8675, RNF71, TRIM19)
  Promoter: tac
  Cloning method: Restriction Enzyme; 5′ cloning site EcoRI (not destroyed); 3′ cloning site BamHI (not destroyed)
  Sequencing primers: 5′ GGTCGTCAGACTGTCGATGAAGCC; 3′ CGCCAGGGTTTTCCCAGTCACGAC
Terms and licenses: Academic/Nonprofit Terms; Industry Terms: Not Available to Industry
How to cite: FKBP-EGFP-PML peptide was a gift from Michael Rosen (Addgene plasmid # 175247 ; http://n2t.net/addgene:175247 ; RRID:Addgene_175247)
