>Addgene plasmid #175247 | FKBP-EGFP-PML peptide | depositor partial sequence | sequence record 339770 | Insert Sequence (including restriction sites)
GGCGAATTCATGGGGGTACAAGTTGAAACAATTAGCCCTGGGGACGGACGTACTTTCCCAAAACGCGGTC
AGACCTGTGTGGTCCACTATACTGGGATGCTTGAGGACGGTAAGAAATTCGACTCAAGTCGTGACCGTAA
CAAACCCTTCAAGTTCATGTTAGGTAAACAGGAAGTGATTCGTGGGTGGGAGGAAGGAGTGGCCCAGATG
TCAGTAGGCCAACGTGCTAAGTTGACAATTTCGCCCGACTACGCCTACGGAGCAACGGGTCATCCGGGAA
TTATTCCACCACACGCAACATTAGTATTCGACGTCGAGTTGTTGAAATTGAACGAGGGAGGTAGTGGCGG
ATCAGGTGGGAGTGGAGGGTCTGTGAGCAAGGGCGAGGAGCTGTTCACCGGGGTGGTGCCCATCCTGGTC
GAGCTGGACGGCGACGTAAACGGCCACAAGTTCAGCGTGTCCGGCGAGGGCGAGGGCGATGCCACCTACG
GCAAGCTGACCCTGAAGTTCATCTGCACCACCGGCAAGCTGCCCGTGCCCTGGCCCACCCTCGTGACCAC
CCTGACCTACGGCGTGCAGTGCTTCAGCCGCTACCCCGACCACATGAAGCAGCACGACTTCTTCAAGTCC
GCCATGCCCGAAGGCTACGTCCAGGAGCGCACCATCTTCTTCAAGGACGACGGCAACTACAAGACCCGCG
CCGAGGTGAAGTTCGAGGGCGACACCCTGGTGAACCGCATCGAGCTGAAGGGCATCGACTTCAAGGAGGA
CGGCAACATCCTGGGGCACAAGCTGGAGTACAACTACAACAGCCACAACGTCTATATCATGGCCGACAAG
CAGAAGAACGGCATCAAGGTGAACTTCAAGATCCGCCACAACATCGAGGACGGCAGCGTGCAGCTCGCCG
ACCACTACCAGCAGAACACCCCCATCGGCGACGGCCCCGTGCTGCTGCCCGACAACCACTACCTGAGCAC
CCAGTCCAAGCTGAGCAAAGACCCCAACGAGAAGCGCGATCACATGGTCCTGCTGGAGTTCGTGACCGCC
GCCGGGATCACTCTCGGCATGGACGAGCTGTACAAGGGCGGCTCTGGCGGGTCAGGGGGGAGTAAAGTAG
ATGTGATTGATTTAACCATCGAGTCGAGCTCTGACGAAGAAGAGGACCCACCGGCGAAGCGTGGGTCCGC
TGGCTCAGCGGGATCTGCGGGAAGTGCTGGAAGCGCGGGTTCCGCTGGGTCGGCGGGTTCAGCCGGTTCG
GCGGGGAGTGCCGGGTCAGCAGGTTCAGCCAGTCAGACCCAATCCCCCCGCAAAGTGATCAAGATGGAGT
TCAGAGGAAGGATCCGAAAACCTGTATTTCAG
